Addgene plasmid #25328: DNMT3A
Purpose: Bacterial expression for structure determination; may not be full ORF
Depositing lab: Cheryl Arrowsmith. Depositing organization: University of Toronto.
Backbone
  Vector backbone: pET28-MHL
  Backbone manufacturer: SGC
  Backbone size w/o insert (bp): 7325
  Vector type: Bacterial Expression
Growth in bacteria
  Bacterial resistance: Kanamycin, 50 μg/mL
  Growth temperature: 37°C
  Growth strain: DH5alpha
  Copy number: Low Copy
Gene/Insert
  Gene/Insert name: DNMT3A_11 (alt names: PDB: 3LLR; DNA (cytosine-5-)-methyltransferase 3 alpha, PWWP domain; DNMT3A)
  Species: H. sapiens (human)
  Insert size (bp): 450
  Entrez Gene: DNMT3A (a.k.a. DNMT3A2, HESJAS, M.HsaIIIA, TBRS)
  Tag / fusion protein: His (N terminal on insert)
  Cloning method: Restriction Enzyme
  Sequencing primers: 5′ T7; 3′ T7-term
Terms and licenses: Academic/Nonprofit Terms; Industry Terms: Not Available to Industry
Depositor comments: PDB: 3LLR. http://www.thesgc.org/structures/3LLR/
How to cite: DNMT3A was a gift from Cheryl Arrowsmith (Addgene plasmid # 25328 ; http://n2t.net/addgene:25328 ; RRID:Addgene_25328)
