[The description below was written by a language model from this plasmid's Addgene catalogue record and pLannotate feature annotations shown in this document.]
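Description:
DNMT3A is a bacterial expression plasmid built on the pET28-MHL backbone from a structural genomics consortium. It was made to produce a fragment of human DNA (cytosine-5-)-methyltransferase 3 alpha for structure determination. The insert, designated DNMT3A_11, is about 450 bp and corresponds to the PWWP domain rather than the full open reading frame, as the record itself cautions. It is linked to a deposited crystal structure.

Expression follows the standard pET arrangement. A T7 promoter with an adjacent lac operator and the T7 gene 10 ribosome binding site drives the coding region, and a T7 terminator closes the unit. A plasmid-borne lacI gene supplies repressor, so transcription stays off until IPTG induction in a host that provides T7 RNA polymerase. The catalogue lists an N-terminal His tag. The annotation places a short His/TEV-type tag fragment just upstream of the DNMT3A segment, which suggests an affinity tag that can be removed by protease cleavage. A further His-tag fragment and a short T7 gene 10-derived match lie downstream of the insert. These appear to be residual vector sequence, and the record does not say whether they are translated.

The plasmid is selected with kanamycin through an aph(3')-Ia gene. It replicates from a pBR322-type ColE1 origin accompanied by bom and rop, consistent with the low copy number listed. An f1 origin and tetracycline-resistance gene remnants are also present. The sequenced record is 5,756 nt, shorter than the 7,325 bp given for the empty backbone. The record does not explain this difference.
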