Features (pLannotate 1.2.2; 20 found; start..end, strand, type, name):
     10..28      +  promoter       T7 promoter: promoter for bacteriophage T7 RNA polymerase
     29..53      +  protein_bind   lac operator: The lac repressor binds to the lac operator to inhibit transcription in E. coli. This inhibition can be relieved by adding lactose or isopropyl-β-D-thiogalactopyranoside (IPTG). lac repressor encoded by lacI
     68..90      +  RBS            RBS: efficient ribosome binding site from bacteriophage T7 gene 10 (Olins and Rangwala, 1989)
     98..116     +  CDS            capTEV™ (fragment): composite tag for in vivo biotinylation, TEV protease cleavage, and 6xHis tagging
    151..600     +  CDS            DNMT3A (fragment): DNA methyltransferase 3A
    630..647     +  CDS            9xHis (fragment): 9xHis affinity tag
    657..706     +  CDS            SET1 (fragment): solubility-enhancement tag derived from T7 phage gene 10B
    714..761     +  terminator     T7 terminator: transcription terminator for bacteriophage T7 RNA polymerase
    798..1226    +  rep_origin     f1 ori (sequence partly withheld): f1 bacteriophage origin of replication; arrow indicates direction of (+) strand synthesis
   1279..1336    +  promoter       AmpR promoter (fragment): bla
   1345..2160    -  CDS            KanR: aminoglycoside phosphotransferase; aph(3')-Ia; confers resistance to kanamycin in bacteria or G418 (Geneticin®) in eukaryotes
   2282..2870    +  rep_origin     ori: high-copy-number ColE1/pMB1/pBR322/pUC origin of replication
   3056..3195    -  misc_feature   bom: basis of mobility region from pBR322
   3297..3488    -  CDS            rop: Rop protein, which maintains plasmids at low copy number; rop
   3505..3885    +  CDS            YPB1_ECOLX: Protein predicted: Swiss-Prot protein existence level 4. From Escherichia coli.
   3957..4248    -  CDS            TcR (fragment): tetracycline efflux protein; tet; confers resistance to tetracycline
   4263..4284    -  protein_bind   CAP binding site: CAP binding activates transcription in the presence of cAMP. E. coli catabolite activator protein
   4297..5379    -  CDS            lacI: lac repressor; lacI; The lac repressor binds to the lac operator to inhibit transcription in E. coli. This inhibition can be relieved by adding lactose or isopropyl-β-D-thiogalactopyranoside (IPTG).
   5380..5457    -  promoter       lacI promoter: lacI
   5465..5744    -  CDS            TcR (fragment): tetracycline efflux protein; tet; confers resistance to tetracycline
>Addgene plasmid #25328 | DNMT3A | addgene full sequence | sequence record 356911 | Addgene NGS Result
CCGCGAAATTAATACGACTCACTATAGGGGAATTGTGAGCGGATAACAATTCCCCTCTAGAAATAATTTT
GTTTAACTTTAAGAAGGAGATATACCATGCATCATCATCATCATCACAGCAGCGGCAGAGAAAACTTGTA
TTTCCAGGGCGGCGATGACGAGCCAGAGTACGAGGACGGCCGGGGCTTTGGCATTGGGGAGCTGGTGTGG
GGGAAACTGCGGGGCTTCTCCTGGTGGCCAGGCCGCATTGTGTCTTGGTGGATGACGGGCCGGAGCCGAG
CAGCTGAAGGCACCCGCTGGGTCATGTGGTTCGGAGACGGCAAATTCTCAGTGGTGTGTGTTGAGAAGCT
GATGCCGCTGAGCTCGTTTTGCAGTGCGTTCCACCAGGCCACGTACAACAAGCAGCCCATGTACCGCAAA
GCCATCTACGAGGTCCTGCAGGTGGCCAGCAGCCGCGCGGGGAAGCTGTTCCCGGTGTGCCACGACAGCG
ATGAGAGTGACACTGCCAAGGCCGTGGAGGTGCAGAACAAGCCCATGATTGAATGGGCCCTGGGGGGCTT
CCAGCCTTCTGGCCCTAAGGGCCTGGAGCCACCAGAAGAATGATGACGAAGCTTGCGGCCGCACTCGAGC
ACCACCACCACCACCACTGAGATCCGGCTGCTAACAAAGCCCGAAAGGAAGCTGAGTTGGCTGCTGCCAC
CGCTGAGCAATAACTAGCATAACCCCTTGGGGCCTCTAAACGGGTCTTGAGGGGTTTTTTGCTGAAAGGA
GGAACTATATCCGGATTGGCGAATGGG
[124 nt withheld, positions 798-921]
C
[91 nt withheld, positions 923-1013]
A
[49 nt withheld, positions 1015-1063]
CCTTTGACGTTGGAGTCCACGTTCTTT
[37 nt withheld, positions 1091-1127]
ACCCTATCTCGGTCTATTCTTTTGATTTATAAGGGATTTTGCCGATTTCGGCCTATTGGTTAAAAAATGA
GCTGATTTAACAAAAATTTAACGCGAATTTTAACAAAATATTAACGCTTACAATTTAGGTGGCACTTTTC
GGGGAAATGTGCGCGGAACCCCTATTTGTTTATTTTTCTAAATACATTCAAATATGTATCCGCTCATGAA
TTAATTCTTAGAAAAACTCATCGAGCATCAAATGAAACTGCAATTTATTCATATCAGGATTATCAATACC
ATATTTTTGAAAAAGCCGTTTCTGTAATGAAGGAGAAAACTCACCGAGGCAGTTCCATAGGATGGCAAGA
TCCTGGTATCGGTCTGCGATTCCGACTCGTCCAACATCAATACAACCTATTAATTTCCCCTCGTCAAAAA
TAAGGTTATCAAGTGAGAAATCACCATGAGTGACGACTGAATCCGGTGAGAATGGCAAAAGTTTATGCAT
TTCTTTCCAGACTTGTTCAACAGGCCAGCCATTACGCTCGTCATCAAAATCACTCGCATCAACCAAACCG
TTATTCATTCGTGATTGCGCCTGAGCGAGACGAAATACGCGATCGCTGTTAAAAGGACAATTACAAACAG
GAATCGAATGCAACCGGCGCAGGAACACTGCCAGCGCATCAACAATATTTTCACCTGAATCAGGATATTC
TTCTAATACCTGGAATGCTGTTTTCCCGGGGATCGCAGTGGTGAGTAACCATGCATCATCAGGAGTACGG
ATAAAATGCTTGATGGTCGGAAGAGGCATAAATTCCGTCAGCCAGTTTAGTCTGACCATCTCATCTGTAA
CATCATTGGCAACGCTACCTTTGCCATGTTTCAGAAACAACTCTGGCGCATCGGGCTTCCCATACAATCG
ATAGATTGTCGCACCTGATTGCCCGACATTATCGCGAGCCCATTTATACCCATATAAATCAGCATCCATG
TTGGAATTTAATCGCGGCCTAGAGCAAGACGTTTCCCGTTGAATATGGCTCATAACACCCCTTGTATTAC
TGTTTATGTAAGCAGACAGTTTTATTGTTCATGACCAAAATCCCTTAACGTGAGTTTTCGTTCCACTGAG
CGTCAGACCCCGTAGAAAAGATCAAAGGATCTTCTTGAGATCCTTTTTTTCTGCGCGTAATCTGCTGCTT
GCAAACAAAAAAACCACCGCTACCAGCGGTGGTTTGTTTGCCGGATCAAGAGCTACCAACTCTTTTTCCG
AAGGTAACTGGCTTCAGCAGAGCGCAGATACCAAATACTGTCCTTCTAGTGTAGCCGTAGTTAGGCCACC
ACTTCAAGAACTCTGTAGCACCGCCTACATACCTCGCTCTGCTAATCCTGTTACCAGTGGCTGCTGCCAG
TGGCGATAAGTCGTGTCTTACCGGGTTGGACTCAAGACGATAGTTACCGGATAAGGCGCAGCGGTCGGGC
TGAACGGGGGGTTCGTGCACACAGCCCAGCTTGGAGCGAACGACCTACACCGAACTGAGATACCTACAGC
GTGAGCTATGAGAAAGCGCCACGCTTCCCGAAGGGAGAAAGGCGGACAGGTATCCGGTAAGCGGCAGGGT
CGGAACAGGAGAGCGCACGAGGGAGCTTCCAGGGGGAAACGCCTGGTATCTTTATAGTCCTGTCGGGTTT
CGCCACCTCTGACTTGAGCGTCGATTTTTGTGATGCTCGTCAGGGGGGCGGAGCCTATGGAAAAACGCCA
GCAACGCGGCCTTTTTACGGTTCCTGGCCTTTTGCTGGCCTTTTGCTCACATGTTCTTTCCTGCGTTATC
CCCTGATTCTGTGGATAACCGTATTACCGCCTTTGAGTGAGCTGATACCGCTCGCCGCAGCCGAACGACC
GAGCGCAGCGAGTCAGTGAGCGAGGAAGCGGAAGAGCGCCTGATGCGGTATTTTCTCCTTACGCATCTGT
GCGGTATTTCACACCGCAATGGTGCACTCTCAGTACAATCTGCTCTGATGCCGCATAGTTAAGCCAGTAT
ACACTCCGCTATCGCTACGTGACTGGGTCATGGCTGCGCCCCGACACCCGCCAACACCCGCTGACGCGCC
CTGACGGGCTTGTCTGCTCCCGGCATCCGCTTACAGACAAGCTGTGACCGTCTCCGGGAGCTGCATGTGT
CAGAGGTTTTCACCGTCATCACCGAAACGCGCGAGGCAGCTGCGGTAAAGCTCATCAGCGTGGTCGTGAA
GCGATTCACAGATGTCTGCCTGTTCATCCGCGTCCAGCTCGTTGAGTTTCTCCAGAAGCGTTAATGTCTG
GCTTCTGATAAAGCGGGCCATGTTAAGGGCGGTTTTTTCCTGTTTGGTCACTGATGCCTCCGTGTAAGGG
GGATTTCTGTTCATGGGGGTAATGATACCGATGAAACGAGAGAGGATGCTCACGATACGGGTTACTGATG
ATGAACATGCCCGGTTACTGGAACGTTGTGAGGGTAAACAACTGGCGGTATGGATGCGGCGGGACCAGAG
AAAAATCACTCAGGGTCAATGCCAGCGCTTCGTTAATACAGATGTAGGTGTTCCACAGGGTAGCCAGCAG
CATCCTGCGATGCAGATCCGGAACATAATGGTGCAGGGCGCTGACTTCCGCGTTTCCAGACTTTACGAAA
CACGGAAACCGAAGACCATTCATGTTGTTGCTCAGGTCGCAGACGTTTTGCAGCAGCAGTCGCTTCACGT
TCGCTCGCGTATCGGTGATTCATTCTGCTAACCAGTAAGGCAACCCCGCCAGCCTAGCCGGGTCCTCAAC
GACAGGAGCACGATCATGCGCACCCGTGGGGCCGCCATGCCGGCGATAATGGCCTGCTTCTCGCCGAAAC
GTTTGGTGGCGGGACCAGTGACGAAGGCTTGAGCGAGGGCGTGCAAGATTCCGAATACCGCAAGCGACAG
GCCGATCATCGTCGCGCTCCAGCGAAAGCGGTCCTCGCCGAAAATGACCCAGAGCGCTGCCGGCACCTGT
CCTACGAGTTGCATGATAAAGAAGACAGTCATAAGTGCGGCGACGATAGTCATGCCCCGCGCCCACCGGA
AGGAGCTGACTGGGTTGAAGGCTCTCAAGGGCATCGGTCGAGATCCCGGTGCCTAATGAGTGAGCTAACT
TACATTAATTGCGTTGCGCTCACTGCCCGCTTTCCAGTCGGGAAACCTGTCGTGCCAGCTGCATTAATGA
ATCGGCCAACGCGCGGGGAGAGGCGGTTTGCGTATTGGGCGCCAGGGTGGTTTTTCTTTTCACCAGTGAG
ACGGGCAACAGCTGATTGCCCTTCACCGCCTGGCCCTGAGAGAGTTGCAGCAAGCGGTCCACGCTGGTTT
GCCCCAGCAGGCGAAAATCCTGTTTGATGGTGGTTAACGGCGGGATATAACATGAGCTGTCTTCGGTATC
GTCGTATCCCACTACCGAGATATCCGCACCAACGCGCAGCCCGGACTCGGTAATGGCGCGCATTGCGCCC
AGCGCCATCTGATCGTTGGCAACCAGCATCGCAGTGGGAACGATGCCCTCATTCAGCATTTGCATGGTTT
GTTGAAAACCGGACATGGCACTCCAGTCGCCTTCCCGTTCCGCTATCGGCTGAATTTGATTGCGAGTGAG
ATATTTATGCCAGCCAGCCAGACGCAGACGCGCCGAGACAGAACTTAATGGGCCCGCTAACAGCGCGATT
TGCTGGTGACCCAATGCGACCAGATGCTCCACGCCCAGTCGCGTACCGTCTTCATGGGAGAAAATAATAC
TGTTGATGGGTGTCTGGTCAGAGACATCAAGAAATAACGCCGGAACATTAGTGCAGGCAGCTTCCACAGC
AATGGCATCCTGGTCATCCAGCGGATAGTTAATGATCAGCCCACTGACGCGTTGCGCGAGAAGATTGTGC
ACCGCCGCTTTACAGGCTTCGACGCCGCTTCGTTCTACCATCGACACCACCACGCTGGCACCCAGTTGAT
CGGCGCGAGATTTAATCGCCGCGACAATTTGCGACGGCGCGTGCAGGGCCAGACTGGAGGTGGCAACGCC
AATCAGCAACGACTGTTTGCCCGCCAGTTGTTGTGCCACGCGGTTGGGAATGTAATTCAGCTCCGCCATC
GCCGCTTCCACTTTTTCCCGCGTTTTCGCAGAAACGTGGCTGGCCTGGTTCACCACGCGGGAAACGGTCT
GATAAGAGACACCGGCATACTCTGCGACATCGTATAACGTTACTGGTTTCACATTCACCACCCTGAATTG
ACTCTCTTCCGGGCGCTATCATGCCATACCGCGAAAGGTTTTGCGCCATTCGATGGTGTCCGGGATCTCG
ACGCTCTCCCTTATGCGACTCCTGCATTAGGAAGCAGCCCAGTAGTAGGTTGAGGCCGTTGAGCACCGCC
GCCGCAAGGAATGGTGCATGCAAGGAGATGGCGCCCAACAGTCCCCCGGCCACGGGGCCTGCCACCATAC
CCACGCCGAAACAAGCGCTCATGAGCCCGAAGTGGCGAGCCCGATCTTCCCCATCGGTGATGTCGGCGAT
ATAGGCGCCAGCAACCGCACCTGTGGCGCCGGTGATGCCGGCCACGATGCGTCCGGCGTAGAGGATCGAG
ATCTCGATC
