>Addgene plasmid #25328 | DNMT3A | depositor partial sequence | sequence record 11802 | Author sequence
GGCGATGACGAGCCAGAGTACGAGGACGGCCGGGGCTTTGGCATTGGGGAGCTGGTGTGGGGGAAACTGC
GGGGCTTCTCCTGGTGGCCAGGCCGCATTGTGTCTTGGTGGATGACGGGCCGGAGCCGAGCAGCTGAAGG
CACCCGCTGGGTCATGTGGTTCGGAGACGGCAAATTCTCAGTGGTGTGTGTTGAGAAGCTGATGCCGCTG
AGCTCGTTTTGCAGTGCGTTCCACCAGGCCACGTACAACAAGCAGCCCATGTACCGCAAAGCCATCTACG
AGGTCCTGCAGGTGGCCAGCAGCCGCGCGGGGAAGCTGTTCCCGGTGTGCCACGACAGCGATGAGAGTGA
CACTGCCAAGGCCGTGGAGGTGCAGAACAAGCCCATGATTGAATGGGCCCTGGGGGGCTTCCAGCCTTCT
GGCCCTAAGGGCCTGGAGCCACCAGAAGAA
