>Addgene plasmid #25328 | DNMT3A | addgene partial sequence | sequence record 31411 | 25328 with T7
TATTTTGTTTACTTTAAGAAGGAGATATACCATGCATCATCATCATCATCACAGCAGCGGCAGAGAAAAC
TTGTATTTCCAGGGCGGCGATGACGAGCCAGAGTACGAGGACGGCCGGGGCTTTGGCATTGGGGAGCTGG
TGTGGGGGAAACTGCGGGGCTTCTCCTGGTGGCCAGGCCGCATTGTGTCTTGGTGGATGACGGGCCGGAG
CCGAGCAGCTGAAGGCACCCGCTGGGTCATGTGGTTCGGAGACGGCAAATTCTCAGTGGTGTGTGTTGAG
AAGCTGATGCCGCTGAGCTCGTTTTGCAGTGCGTTCCACCAGGCCACGTACAACAAGCAGCCCATGTACC
GCAAAGCCATCTACGAGGTCCTGCAGGTGGCCAGCAGCCGCGCGGGGAAGCTGTTCCCGGTGTGCCACGA
CAGCGATGAGAGTGACACTGCCAAGGCCGTGGAGGTGCAGAACAAGCCCATGATTGAATGGGCCCTGGGG
GGCTTCCAGCCTTCTGGCCCTAAGGGCCTGGAGCCACCAGAAGAATGATGACGAAGCTTGCGGCCGCACT
CGAGCACCACCACCACCACCACTGAGATCCGGCTGCTAACAAAGCCCGAAAGGAAGCTGAGTTGGCTGCT
GCCACCGCTGAGCAATAACTAGCATAACCCCTTGGGGCCTCTAAACGGGTCTTGAGGGGTTTTTTGCTGA
AAGGAGGAACTATATCCGGATTGGCGAATGGG
[124 nt withheld, positions 733-856]
C
[35 nt withheld, positions 858-892]
